Addgene plasmid #109129: pCAG-Chronos(M140T)-mRuby2-ST
Purpose: Modified cation channelrhodopsin Chronos fused to mRuby2 fluorophore and targeted to the neuronal soma and proximal dendrites
Depositing lab: Hillel Adesnik. Depositing organization: University of California, Berkeley. Publication: Precise multimodal optical control of neural ensemble activity. Mardinly AR, Oldenburg IA, Pegard NC, Sridharan S, Lyall EH, Chesnov K, Brohawn SG, Waller L, Adesnik H. Nat Neurosci. 2018 Apr 30. pii: 10.1038/s41593-018-0139-8. doi: 10.1038/s41593-018-0139-8. PubMed 29713079.
Backbone
  Vector backbone: pCAGGS
  Backbone size w/o insert (bp): 5855
  Total vector size (bp): 7763
  Vector type: Mammalian Expression
Growth in bacteria
  Bacterial resistance: Ampicillin, 100 μg/mL
  Growth temperature: 37°C
  Growth strain: DH5alpha
  Copy number: High Copy
Gene/Insert
  Gene/Insert name: Chronos(M140T)-mRuby2-ST
  Insert size (bp): 1908
  Promoter: CAG
  Cloning method: Ligation Independent Cloning
  Sequencing primers: 5′ Custom; 3′ WPRE_R
Terms and licenses: Academic/Nonprofit Terms; Industry Terms: Not Available to Industry
How to cite: pCAG-Chronos(M140T)-mRuby2-ST was a gift from Hillel Adesnik (Addgene plasmid # 109129 ; http://n2t.net/addgene:109129 ; RRID:Addgene_109129)
