[The description below was written by a language model from this plasmid's Addgene catalogue record and pLannotate feature annotations shown in this document.]
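Description:
pCAG-Chronos(M140T)-mRuby2-ST is a mammalian expression plasmid built on the pCAGGS backbone. It is maintained in E. coli through a high-copy ColE1/pUC-type origin and selected with ampicillin via the β-lactamase gene and its native promoter. The catalogue lists a total size of about 7.8 kb, which agrees closely with the sequenced record. The backbone also carries remnants of lac regulatory sequence, a T3 promoter, and an SV40 origin with an SV40 poly(A) signal. The SV40 origin can support episomal replication in cells that express large T antigen.

Expression is driven by the composite CAG promoter, annotated here as the CMV immediate-early enhancer, the chicken β-actin promoter and a chimeric β-actin/β-globin intron. This combination gives strong constitutive transcription in most mammalian cells, including neurons. The roughly 1.9 kb insert encodes the cation channelrhodopsin Chronos carrying an M140T substitution. The annotation tool does not recognise the opsin itself, flagging only a short stretch as similar to the related channelrhodopsin CoChR. The opsin is fused to the red fluorescent protein mRuby2, followed by a fragment of the rat Kv2.1 potassium channel (Kcnb1). This fragment is the "ST" soma-targeting motif, which restricts the fusion to the neuronal soma and proximal dendrites. Downstream lie a short chimeric intron, a WPRE that enhances transcript stability and expression, and a bGH poly(A) signal, with the backbone's rabbit β-globin poly(A) signal further on.

The construct is intended for optogenetic excitation of neurons. Somatic restriction of the opsin limits unwanted activation of neurites, which suits spatially precise optical control of neural ensembles, and mRuby2 marks the expressing cells.
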