Features (pLannotate 1.2.2; 26 found; start..end, strand, type, name):
      5..384     +  enhancer       CMV enhancer: human cytomegalovirus immediate early enhancer
    386..661     +  promoter       chicken β-actin promoter: No description available
    662..1678    +  intron         chimeric intron: chimera between introns from chicken β-actin and rabbit β-globin
   1676..1732    +  CDS            HBB (fragment): HBB_LEPEU - Experimental evidence at protein level: Swiss-Prot protein existence level 1. Involved in oxygen transport from the lung to the various peripheral tissues. From Lepus europaeus (European hare).
   1732..1759    +  misc_feature   MCS (fragment): multiple cloning site
   2392..2419    +  CDS            CoChR (fragment): high-photocurrent channelrhodopsin from Chloromonas oogama (Shemesh et al., 2017)
   2756..3466    +  CDS            mRuby2: mRuby2 is a basic (constitutively fluorescent) red fluorescent protein published in 2012, derived from Entacmaea quadricolor. It has moderate acid sensitivity.
   3449..3670    +  CDS            Kcnb1 (fragment): KCNB1_RAT - Experimental evidence at protein level: Swiss-Prot protein existence level 1. Voltage-gated potassium channel that mediates transmembrane potassium transport in excitable membranes, primarily in the brain, but also in the pancreas and cardiovascular system. Contributes to the regulation of the action potential (AP) repolarization, duration and frequency of repetitive AP firing in neurons, muscle cells and endocrine cells and plays a role in homeostatic attenuation of electrical excitability throughout the brain (PubMed:10024359, PubMed:10618149, PubMed:12451110, PubMed:17379638, Pu
   3690..3822    +  intron         chimeric intron: chimera between introns from human β-globin and immunoglobulin heavy chain genes
   3831..4419    +  misc_feature   WPRE: woodchuck hepatitis virus posttranscriptional regulatory element
   4423..4439    +  misc_feature   MCS (fragment): pUC18/19 multiple cloning site
   4452..4563    +  polyA_signal   bGH poly(A) signal: bovine growth hormone polyadenylation signal
   4659..4677    -  promoter       T3 promoter: promoter for bacteriophage T3 RNA polymerase
   4736..4810    +  CDS            HBB (fragment): HBB_PONPY - Experimental evidence at transcript level: Swiss-Prot protein existence level 2. Involved in oxygen transport from the lung to the various peripheral tissues. From Pongo pygmaeus (Bornean orangutan).
   4881..4936    +  polyA_signal   β-globin poly(A) signal: rabbit β-globin polyadenylation signal (Gil and Proudfoot, 1987)
   5321..5337    -  protein_bind   lac operator: The lac repressor binds to the lac operator to inhibit transcription in E. coli. This inhibition can be relieved by adding lactose or isopropyl-β-D-thiogalactopyranoside (IPTG). lac repressor encoded by lacI
   5345..5375    -  promoter       lac promoter: promoter for the E. coli lac operon
   5390..5411    -  protein_bind   CAP binding site: CAP binding activates transcription in the presence of cAMP. E. coli catabolite activator protein
   5424..5463    -  CDS            lacI (fragment): lac repressor; lacI; The lac repressor binds to the lac operator to inhibit transcription in E. coli. This inhibition can be relieved by adding lactose or isopropyl-β-D-thiogalactopyranoside (IPTG).
   5470..5492    +  promoter       SV40 promoter (fragment): SV40 enhancer and early promoter
   5516..5651    +  rep_origin     SV40 ori: SV40 origin of replication
   5671..5805    +  polyA_signal   SV40 poly(A) signal: SV40 polyadenylation signal
   5807..5861    -  CDS            lacI (fragment): lac repressor; lacI; The lac repressor binds to the lac operator to inhibit transcription in E. coli. This inhibition can be relieved by adding lactose or isopropyl-β-D-thiogalactopyranoside (IPTG).
   6044..6632    -  rep_origin     ori: high-copy-number ColE1/pMB1/pBR322/pUC origin of replication
   6803..7663    -  CDS            AmpR: β-lactamase; bla; confers resistance to ampicillin, carbenicillin, and related antibiotics
   7664..7768    -  promoter       AmpR promoter: bla
>Addgene plasmid #109129 | pCAG-Chronos(M140T)-mRuby2-ST | addgene full sequence | sequence record 213546 | Addgene NGS Result
GGTCGACATTGATTATTGACTAGTTATTAATAGTAATCAATTACGGGGTCATTAGTTCATAGCCCATATA
TGGAGTTCCGCGTTACATAACTTACGGTAAATGGCCCGCCTGGCTGACCGCCCAACGACCCCCGCCCATT
GACGTCAATAATGACGTATGTTCCCATAGTAACGCCAATAGGGACTTTCCATTGACGTCAATGGGTGGAG
TATTTACGGTAAACTGCCCACTTGGCAGTACATCAAGTGTATCATATGCCAAGTACGCCCCCTATTGACG
TCAATGACGGTAAATGGCCCGCCTGGCATTATGCCCAGTACATGACCTTATGGGACTTTCCTACTTGGCA
GTACATCTACGTATTAGTCATCGCTATTACCATGGTCGAGGTGAGCCCCACGTTCTGCTTCACTCTCCCC
ATCTCCCCCCCCTCCCCACCCCCAATTTTGTATTTATTTATTTTTTAATTATTTTGTGCAGCGATGGGGG
CGGGGGGGGGGGGGGCGCGCGCCGGGGGGGGCGGGGGGGGGGGGGGGGGGGGGGGGGGCGGGGCGGAGAG
GTGCGGCGGCAGCCAATCAGAGCGGCGCGCTCCGAAAGTTTCCTTTTATGGCGAGGCGGCGGCGGCGGCG
GCCCTATAAAAAGCGAAGCGCGCGGCGGGCGGGAGTCGCTGCGCGCTGCCTTCGCCCCGTGCCCCGCTCC
GCCGCCGCCTCGCGCCGCCCGCCCCGGCTCTGACTGACCGCGTTACTCCCACAGGTGAGCGGGCGGGACG
GCCCTTCTCCTCCGGGCTGTAATTAGCGCTTGGTTTAATGACGGCTTGTTTCTTTTCTGTGGCTGCGTGA
AAGCCTTGAGGGGCTCCGGGAGGGCCCTTTGTGCGGGGGGAGCGGCTCGGGGGGTGCGTGCGTGTGTGTG
TGCGTGGGGAGCGCCGCGTGCGGCTCCGCGCTGCCCGGCGGCTGTGAGCGCTGCGGGCGCGGCGCGGGGC
TTTGTGCGCTCCGCAGTGTGCGCGAGGGGAGCGCGGCCGGGGGCGGTGCCCCGCGGTGCGGGGGGGGCTG
CGAGGGGAACAAAGGCTGCGTGCGGGGTGTGTGCGTGGGGGGGTGAGCAGGGGGTGTGGGCGCGTCGGTC
GGGCTGCAACCCCCCCTGCACCCCCCTCCCCGAGTTGCTGAGCACGGCCCGGCTTCGGGTGCGGGGCTCC
GTACGGGGCGTGGCGCGGGGCTCGCCGTGCCGGGCGGGGGGTGGCGGCAGGTGGGGGTGCCGGGCGGGGC
GGGGCCGCCTCGGGCCGGGGAGGGCTCGGGGGAGGGGCGCGGCGGCCCCCGGAGCGCCGGCGGCTGTCGA
GGCGCGGCGAGCCGCAGCCATTGCCTTTTATGGTAATCGTGCGAGAGGGCGCAGGGACTTCCTTTGTCCC
AAATCTGTGCGGAGCCGAAATCTGGGAGGCGCCGCCGCACCCCCTCTAGCGGGCGCGGGGCGAAGCGGTG
CGGCGCCGGCAGGAAGGAAATGGGCGGGGAGGGCCTTCGTGCGTCGCCGCGCCGCCGTCCCCTTCTCCCT
CTCCAGCCTCGGGGCTGTCCGCGGGGGGACGGCTGCCTTCGGGGGGGACGGGGCAGGGCGGGGTTCGGCT
TCTGGCGTGTGACCGGCGGCTCTAGAGCCTCTGCTAACCATGTTCATGCCTTCTTCTTTTTCCTACAGCT
CCTGGGCAACGTGCTGGTTATTGTGCTGTCTCATCATTTTGGCAAAGAATTCGGTACCGCGGGCCCGGGA
TCCACCGGTGCTAGTATGGAAACAGCCGCCACAATGACCCACGCCTTTATCTCAGCCGTGCCTAGCGCCG
AAGCCACAATTAGAGGCCTGCTGAGCGCCGCAGCAGTGGTGACACCAGCAGCAGACGCTCACGGAGAAAC
CTCTAACGCCACAACAGCCGGAGCCGATCACGGTTGCTTCCCCCACATCAACCACGGAACCGAGCTGCAG
CACAAGATCGCAGTGGGACTCCAGTGGTTCACCGTGATCGTGGCTATCGTGCAGCTCATCTTCTACGGTT
GGCACAGCTTCAAGGCCACAACCGGCTGGGAGGAGGTCTACGTCTGCGTGATCGAGCTCGTCAAGTGCTT
CATCGAGCTGTTCCACGAGGTCGACAGCCCAGCCACAGTGTACCAGACCAACGGAGGAGCCGTGATTTGG
CTGCGGTACAGCACCTGGCTCCTGACTTGCCCCGTGATCCTGATCCACCTGAGCAACCTGACCGGACTGC
ACGAAGAGTACAGCAAGCGGACCATGACCATCCTGGTGACCGACATCGGCAACATCGTGTGGGGGATCAC
AGCCGCCTTTACAAAGGGCCCCCTGAAGATCCTGTTCTTCATGATCGGCCTGTTCTACGGCGTGACTTGC
TTCTTCCAGATCGCCAAGGTGTATATCGAGAGCTACCACACCCTGCCCAAAGGCGTCTGCCGGAAGATTT
GCAAGATCATGGCCTACGTCTTCTTCTGCTCTTGGCTGATGTTCCCCGTGATGTTCATCGCCGGACACGA
GGGACTGGGCCTGATCACACCTTACACCAGCGGAATCGGCCACCTGATCCTGGATCTGATCAGCAAGAAC
ACTTGGGGCTTCCTGGGCCACCACCTGAGAGTGAAGATCCACGAGCACATCCTGATCCACGGCGACATCC
GGAAGACAACCACCATCAACGTGGCCGGCGAGAACATGGAGATCGAGACCTTCGTCGACGAGGAGGAGGA
GGGAGGAGTGGCGGCCGCACCGGTAATGGTGTCTAAGGGCGAAGAGCTGATCAAGGAAAATATGCGTATG
AAGGTGGTCATGGAAGGTTCGGTCAACGGCCACCAATTCAAATGCACAGGTGAAGGAGAAGGCAATCCGT
ACATGGGAACTCAAACCATGAGGATCAAAGTCATCGAGGGAGGACCCCTGCCATTTGCCTTTGACATTCT
TGCCACGTCGTTCATGTATGGCAGCCGTACTTTTATCAAGTACCCGAAAGGCATTCCTGATTTCTTTAAA
CAGTCCTTTCCTGAGGGTTTTACTTGGGAAAGAGTTACGAGATACGAAGATGGTGGAGTCGTCACCGTCA
TGCAGGACACCAGCCTTGAGGATGGCTGTCTCGTTTACCACGTCCAAGTCAGAGGGGTAAACTTTCCCTC
CAATGGTCCCGTGATGCAGAAGAAGACCAAGGGTTGGGAGCCTAATACAGAGATGATGTATCCAGCAGAT
GGTGGTCTGAGGGGATACACTCATATGGCACTGAAAGTTGATGGTGGTGGCCATCTGTCTTGCTCTTTCG
TAACAACTTACAGGTCAAAAAAGACCGTCGGGAACATCAAGATGCCCGGTATCCATGCCGTTGATCACCG
CCTGGAAAGGTTAGAGGAAAGTGACAATGAAATGTTCGTAGTACAACGCGAACACGCAGTTGCCAAGTTC
GCCGGGCTTGGTGGTGGGATGGACGAGCTGTACAAGGCCCTAGAGCAGTCCCAGCCCATCCTCAACACCA
AGGAGATGGCCCCGCAGAGCAAGCCTCCAGAGGAGCTGGAGATGAGCAGCATGCCCAGCCCCGTGGCCCC
TCTGCCCGCACGCACGGAGGGCGTCATCGACATGCGGAGCATGTCCAGCATTGACAGCTTCATCAGCTGT
GCCACGGACTTCCCTGAAGCCACCAGATTCTAAGGACTCGAGGCCGCAGGTAAGTATCAAGGTTACAAGA
CAGGTTTAAGGAGACCAATAGAAACTGGGCTTGTCGAGACAGAGAAGACTCTTGCGTTTCTGATAGGCAC
CTATTGGTCTTACTGACATCCACTTTGCCTTTCTCTCCACAGGTGTCGACAATCAACCTCTGGATTACAA
AATTTGTGAAAGATTGACTGGTATTCTTAACTATGTTGCTCCTTTTACGCTATGTGGATACGCTGCTTTA
ATGCCTTTGTATCATGCTATTGCTTCCCGTATGGCTTTCATTTTCTCCTCCTTGTATAAATCCTGGTTGC
TGTCTCTTTATGAGGAGTTGTGGCCCGTTGTCAGGCAACGTGGCGTGGTGTGCACTGTGTTTGCTGACGC
AACCCCCACTGGTTGGGGCATTGCCACCACCTGTCAGCTCCTTTCCGGGACTTTCGCTTTCCCCCTCCCT
ATTGCCACGGCGGAACTCATCGCCGCCTGCCTTGCCCGCTGCTGGACAGGGGCTCGGCTGTTGGGCACTG
ACAATTCCGTGGTGTTGTCGGGGAAGCTGACGTCCTTTCCATGGCTGCTCGCCTGTGTTGCCACCTGGAT
TCTGCGCGGGACGTCCTTCTGCTACGTCCCTTCGGCCCTCAATCCAGCGGACCTTCCTTCCCGCGGCCTG
CTGCCGGCTCTGCGGCCTCTTCCGCGTCTTCGCCTTCGCCCTCAGACGAGTCGGATCTCCCTTTGGGCCG
CCTCCCCGCCTGGAATTCGAGCTCGGTACGATCAGCCTCGACTGTGCCTTCTAGTTGCCAGCCATCTGTT
GTTTGCCCCTCCCCCGTGCCTTCCTTGACCCTGGAAGGTGCCACTCCCACTGTCCTTTCCTAATAAAATG
AGGAAATTGCATCGCATTGTCTGAGTAGGTGTCATTCTATTCTGGGGGGTGGGGTGGGGCAGGACAGCAA
GGGGGAGGATTGGGAAGACAATAGCCCAGCTTTTGTTCCCTTTAGTGAGGGTTAATTGCGCGCTTGGCGT
AATCATGGTCATAGCTGTTTCCTGTGTGAAATTGTTATCCGCTAATTCACTCCTCAGGTGCAGGCTGCCT
ATCAGAAGGTGGTGGCTGGTGTGGCCAATGCCCTGGCTCACAAATACCACTGAGATCTTTTTCCCTCTGC
CAAAAATTATGGGGACATCATGAAGCCCCTTGAGCATCTGACTTCTGGCTAATAAAGGAAATTTATTTTC
ATTGCAATAGTGTGTTGGAATTTTTTGTGTCTCTCACTCGGAAGGACATATGGGAGGGCAAATCATTTAA
AACATCAGAATGAGTATTTGGTTTAGAGTTTGGCAACATATGCCCATATGCTGGCTGCCATGAACAAAGG
TTGGCTATAAAGAGGTCATCAGTATATGAAACAGCCCCCTGCTGTCCATTCCTTATTCCATAGAAAAGCC
TTGACTTGAGGTTAGATTTTTTTTATATTTTGTTTTGTGTTATTTTTTTCTTTAACATCCCTAAAATTTT
CCTTACATGTTTTACTAGCCAGATTTTTCCTCCTCTCCTGACTACTCCCAGTCATAGCTGTCCCTCTTCT
CTTATGGAGATCCCTCGACCTGCAGCCCAAGCTTGGCGTAATCATGGTCATAGCTGTTTCCTGTGTGAAA
TTGTTATCCGCTCACAATTCCACACAACATACGAGCCGGAAGCATAAAGTGTAAAGCCTGGGGTGCCTAA
TGAGTGAGCTAACTCACATTAATTGCGTTGCGCTCACTGCCCGCTTTCCAGTCGGGAAACCTGTCGTGCC
AGCGGATCCGCATCTCAATTAGTCAGCAACCATAGTCCCGCCCCTAACTCCGCCCATCCCGCCCCTAACT
CCGCCCAGTTCCGCCCATTCTCCGCCCCATGGCTGACTAATTTTTTTTATTTATGCAGAGGCCGAGGCCG
CCTCGGCCTCTGAGCTATTCCAGAAGTAGTGAGGAGGCTTTTTTGGAGGCCTAGGCTTTTGCAAAAAGCT
AACTTGTTTATTGCAGCTTATAATGGTTACAAATAAAGCAATAGCATCACAAATTTCACAAATAAAGCAT
TTTTTTCACTGCATTCTAGTTGTGGTTTGTCCAAACTCATCAATGTATCTTATCATGTCTGGATCCGCTG
CATTAATGAATCGGCCAACGCGCGGGGAGAGGCGGTTTGCGTATTGGGCGCTCTTCCGCTTCCTCGCTCA
CTGACTCGCTGCGCTCGGTCGTTCGGCTGCGGCGAGCGGTATCAGCTCACTCAAAGGCGGTAATACGGTT
ATCCACAGAATCAGGGGATAACGCAGGAAAGAACATGTGAGCAAAAGGCCAGCAAAAGGCCAGGAACCGT
AAAAAGGCCGCGTTGCTGGCGTTTTTCCATAGGCTCCGCCCCCCTGACGAGCATCACAAAAATCGACGCT
CAAGTCAGAGGTGGCGAAACCCGACAGGACTATAAAGATACCAGGCGTTTCCCCCTGGAAGCTCCCTCGT
GCGCTCTCCTGTTCCGACCCTGCCGCTTACCGGATACCTGTCCGCCTTTCTCCCTTCGGGAAGCGTGGCG
CTTTCTCATAGCTCACGCTGTAGGTATCTCAGTTCGGTGTAGGTCGTTCGCTCCAAGCTGGGCTGTGTGC
ACGAACCCCCCGTTCAGCCCGACCGCTGCGCCTTATCCGGTAACTATCGTCTTGAGTCCAACCCGGTAAG
ACACGACTTATCGCCACTGGCAGCAGCCACTGGTAACAGGATTAGCAGAGCGAGGTATGTAGGCGGTGCT
ACAGAGTTCTTGAAGTGGTGGCCTAACTACGGCTACACTAGAAGAACAGTATTTGGTATCTGCGCTCTGC
TGAAGCCAGTTACCTTCGGAAAAAGAGTTGGTAGCTCTTGATCCGGCAAACAAACCACCGCTGGTAGCGG
TGGTTTTTTTGTTTGCAAGCAGCAGATTACGCGCAGAAAAAAAGGATCTCAAGAAGATCCTTTGATCTTT
TCTACGGGGTCTGACGCTCAGTGGAACGAAAACTCACGTTAAGGGATTTTGGTCATGAGATTATCAAAAA
GGATCTTCACCTAGATCCTTTTAAATTAAAAATGAAGTTTTAAATCAATCTAAAGTATATATGAGTAAAC
TTGGTCTGACAGTTACCAATGCTTAATCAGTGAGGCACCTATCTCAGCGATCTGTCTATTTCGTTCATCC
ATAGTTGCCTGACTCCCCGTCGTGTAGATAACTACGATACGGGAGGGCTTACCATCTGGCCCCAGTGCTG
CAATGATACCGCGAGACCCACGCTCACCGGCTCCAGATTTATCAGCAATAAACCAGCCAGCCGGAAGGGC
CGAGCGCAGAAGTGGTCCTGCAACTTTATCCGCCTCCATCCAGTCTATTAATTGTTGCCGGGAAGCTAGA
GTAAGTAGTTCGCCAGTTAATAGTTTGCGCAACGTTGTTGCCATTGCTACAGGCATCGTGGTGTCACGCT
CGTCGTTTGGTATGGCTTCATTCAGCTCCGGTTCCCAACGATCAAGGCGAGTTACATGATCCCCCATGTT
GTGCAAAAAAGCGGTTAGCTCCTTCGGTCCTCCGATCGTTGTCAGAAGTAAGTTGGCCGCAGTGTTATCA
CTCATGGTTATGGCAGCACTGCATAATTCTCTTACTGTCATGCCATCCGTAAGATGCTTTTCTGTGACTG
GTGAGTACTCAACCAAGTCATTCTGAGAATAGTGTATGCGGCGACCGAGTTGCTCTTGCCCGGCGTCAAT
ACGGGATAATACCGCGCCACATAGCAGAACTTTAAAAGTGCTCATCATTGGAAAACGTTCTTCGGGGCGA
AAACTCTCAAGGATCTTACCGCTGTTGAGATCCAGTTCGATGTAACCCACTCGTGCACCCAACTGATCTT
CAGCATCTTTTACTTTCACCAGCGTTTCTGGGTGAGCAAAAACAGGAAGGCAAAATGCCGCAAAAAAGGG
AATAAGGGCGACACGGAAATGTTGAATACTCATACTCTTCCTTTTTCAATATTATTGAAGCATTTATCAG
GGTTATTGTCTCATGAGCGGATACATATTTGAATGTATTTAGAAAAATAAACAAATAGGGGTTCCGCGCA
CATTTCCCCGAAAAGTGCCACCTG
